>Addgene plasmid #66725 | pBZSA FPR1 ECFP | addgene partial sequence | sequence record 116469 | C-CMV-24 5'-TATTAGGACAAGGCTGGTGGGCAC-3'
ATTACTTGTACAGCTCGTCCATGCCGAGAGTGATCCCGGCGGCGGTCACGAACTCCAGCAGGACCATGTG
ATCGCGCTTCTCGTTGGGGTCTTTGCTCAGGGCGGACTGGGTGCTCAGGTAGTGGTTGTCGGGCAGCAGC
ACGGGGCCGTCGCCGATGGGGGTGTTCTGCTGGTAGTGGTCGGCGAGCTGCACGCTGCCGTCCTCGATGT
TGTGGCGGATCTTGAAGTTGGCCTTGATGCCGTTCTTCTGCTTGTCGGCGGTGATATAGACGTTGTGGCT
GATGTAGTTGTACTCCAGCTTGTGCCCCAGGATGTTGCCGTCCTCCTTGAAGTCGATGCCCTTCAGCTCG
ATGCGGTTCACCAGGGTGTCGCCCTCGAACTTCACCTCGGCGCGGGTCTTGTAGTTGCCGTCGTCCTTGA
AGAAGATGGTGCGCTCCTGGACGTAGCCTTCGGGCATGGCGGACTTGAAGAAGTCGTGCTGCTTCATGTG
GTCGGGGTAGCGGCTGAAGCACTGCACGCCCCAGGTCAGGGTGGTCACGAGGGTGGGCCAGGGCACGGGC
AGCTTGCCGGTGGTGCAGATGAACTTCAGGGTCAGCTTGCCGTAGGTGGCATCGCCCTCGCCCTCGCCGG
ACACGCTGAACTTGTGGCCGTTTACGTCGCCGTCCAGCTCGACCAGGATGGGCACCACCCCGGTGAACAG
CTCCTCGCCCTTGCTCACCATGGGATCCTTTGCCTGTAACTCCACCTCTGCAGAAGGTAAAGTAGAATTG
GT
