>Addgene plasmid #66725 | pBZSA FPR1 ECFP | addgene partial sequence | sequence record 116470 | Zeo-R 5'-ctgatgaacagggtcacgtc-3'
GAAGTCCCGGGAGACCCGAGCCGGTCGGTCCAGAACTCGACCACTCCGGCGACGTCGCGCGCGGTGAGCA
CCGGAACGGCACTGGTCAACTTGGCCATGGTGGCCCTCCTATAGTGAGTCGTATTATACTATGCCGATAT
ACTATGCCGATGATTAATTGTCAACACGTGCTGCAGGTCCGTTCCAATGCACCGTTCCCGGCCGCGGAGG
CTGGATCGGTCCCGGTGTCTTCTATGGAGGTCAAAACAGCGTGGATGGCGTCTCCAGGCGATCTGACGGT
TCACTAAACGAGCTCTGCTTATATAGACCTCCCACCGTACACGCCTACCGCCCATTTGCGTCAATGGGGC
GGAGTTGTTACGACATTTTGGAAAGTCCCGTTGATTTTGGTGCCAAAACAAACTCCCATTGACGTCAATG
GGGTGGAGACTTGGAAATCCCCGTGAGTCAAACCGCTATCCACGCCCATTGATGTACTGCCAAAACCGCA
TCACCATGGTAATAGCGATGACTAATACGTAGATGTACTGCCAAGTAGGAAAGTCCCATAAGGTCATGTA
CTGGGCATAATGCCAGGCGGGCCATTTACCGTCATTGACGTCAATAGGGGGCGTACTTGGCATATGATAC
ACTTGATGTACTGCCAAGTGGGCAGTTTACCGTAAATACTCCACCCATTGACGTCAATGGAAAGTCCCTA
TTGGCGTTACTATGGGAACATACGTCATTATTGACGTCAATGGGCGGGGGTCGTTGGGCGGTCAGCCAGG
CGGGCCATTTACCGTAAG
