>Addgene plasmid #66725 | pBZSA FPR1 ECFP | addgene partial sequence | sequence record 117245 | pcDL-F 5'-GTTGCCTTTACTTCTAGGCCT-3'
GCTGCGGAATTCCGGTTCCTTGGTGTATGTTTTGCTGCAATCATTAGAGCCTGAGCTCACTCTCCCCAGG
AGACCCAGACCTAGAACTACCCAGAGCAAGACCACAGCTGGTGAACAGTCCAGGAGCAGACAAGATGGAG
ACAAATTCCTCTCTCCCCACGAACATCTCTGGAGGGACACCTGCTGTATCTGCTGGCTATCTCTTCCTGG
ATATCATCACTTATCTGGTATTTGCAGTCACCTTTGTCCTCGGGGTCCTGGGCAACGGGCTTGTGATCTG
GGTGGCTGGATTCCGGATGACACACACAGTCACCACCATCAGTTACCTGAACCTGGCCGTGGCTGACTTC
TGTTTCACCTCCACTTTGCCATTCTTCATGGTCAGGAAGGCCATGGGAGGACATTGGCCTTTCGGCTGGT
TCCTGTGCAAATTCGTCTTTACCATAGTGGACATCAACTTGTTCGGAAGTGTCTTCCTGATCGCCCTCAT
TGCTCTGGACCGCTGTGTTTGCGTCCTGCATCCAGTCTGGACCCAGAACCACCGCACCGTGAGCCTGGCC
AAGAAGGTGATCATTGGGCCCTGGGTGATGGCTCTGCTCCTCACATTGCCAGTTATCATTCGTGTGACTA
CAGTACCTGGTAAAACGGGGACAGTAGCCTGCACTTTTAACTTTTCGCCCTGGACCAACGACCCTAAAGA
GAGGATAAATGTGGCCGTTGCCATGTTGACGGTGAGAGGCATCATCCGGTTCATCATTGGCTTCAGCGCA
CCCATGT
