[The description below was written by a language model from this plasmid's Addgene catalogue record.]
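Description:
pBZSA FPR1 ECFP is a mammalian expression plasmid of about 7.6 kb built on an extensively modified pBluescript SK+ (pBSSK+) backbone and intended for constitutive expression in mammalian cells. It is a high-copy plasmid propagated in E. coli under ampicillin selection, and the record notes that it also confers resistance to zeocin/bleocin.

The roughly 2.1 kb insert, cloned between EcoRI and XbaI sites that both remain intact, encodes human FPR1 (formyl peptide receptor 1, haplotype 3) fused at its C terminus to the cyan fluorescent protein ECFP, which was amplified from a commercial pECFP-C1 vector. Expression is driven by the SR-alpha promoter, a strong composite viral promoter that combines the SV40 early promoter with sequences from the HTLV-1 long terminal repeat. FPR1 is a G protein-coupled chemoattractant receptor, so placing the fluorescent tag on its cytoplasmic tail yields a fluorescent receptor. Such a fusion would suit imaging of receptor expression, localisation and trafficking in transfected cells, or use as a cyan partner in multicolour or energy-transfer experiments, although the record states no purpose beyond constitutive expression.

The record is inconsistent about the mammalian selectable marker. The catalogue field lists neomycin (G418) selection, whereas the depositor comments state that pBZSA was created by replacing the neomycin-resistance gene with a zeocin-resistance gene taken from a pZeoSV-type plasmid. The latter agrees with the noted zeocin resistance and suggests that zeocin is the relevant drug for selecting stable transfectants. No feature table was provided, so the polyadenylation signal, replication origin and marker arrangement cannot be confirmed.
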