Addgene plasmid #66725: pBZSA FPR1 ECFP
Purpose: Constitutive expression in mammalian cells
Depositing lab: Heini Miettinen. Depositing organization: Montana State University.
Backbone
  Vector backbone: pBSSK+
  Backbone manufacturer: Stratagene
  Backbone size w/o insert (bp): 5500
  Total vector size (bp): 7560
  Modifications to backbone: Extensively modified
  Vector type: Mammalian Expression
  Selectable markers: Neomycin (select with G418)
Growth in bacteria
  Bacterial resistance: Ampicillin, 100 μg/mL
  Growth temperature: 37°C
  Growth strain: DH5alpha
  Growth instructions: Also resistant to Zeocin/Bleocin
  Copy number: High Copy
Gene/Insert
  Gene/Insert name: FPR1 (haplotype 3)-ECFP
  Species: H. sapiens (human)
  Insert size (bp): 2060
  GenBank ID: M60627
  Entrez Gene: FPR1 (a.k.a. FMLP, FPR)
  Promoter: SR-alpha
  Tag / fusion protein: ECFP (C terminal on insert)
  Cloning method: Restriction Enzyme; 5′ cloning site EcoRI (not destroyed); 3′ cloning site XbaI (not destroyed)
  Sequencing primers: 5′ 5'-CTTCTAGGCCTGTACGG-3'
Resource information
  A portion of this plasmid was derived from a plasmid made by: ECFP was amplified from pECFP-C1 Clontech catalog #6076-1.
Terms and licenses: Academic/Nonprofit Terms; Industry Terms: Not Available to Industry
Depositor comments: To create pBZSA, the neomycin-resistance gene was replaced with the zeocin-resistance gene (amplified as a SalI-SalI product from pZeo SV, Life Technologies.
How to cite: pBZSA FPR1 ECFP was a gift from Heini Miettinen (Addgene plasmid # 66725 ; http://n2t.net/addgene:66725 ; RRID:Addgene_66725)
